Addgene plasmid #192058: pFastBac SOX R139A
Purpose: Expression vector for SOX (ORF37) R139A
Depositing lab: Britt Glaunsinger. Depositing organization: University of California, Berkeley. Publication: DNA processing by the Kaposi's sarcoma-associated herpesvirus alkaline exonuclease SOX contributes to viral gene expression and infectious virion production. Hartenian E, Mendez AS, Didychuk AL, Khosla S, Glaunsinger BA. Nucleic Acids Res. 2023 Jan 11;51(1):182-197. doi: 10.1093/nar/gkac1190. PubMed 36537232.
Backbone
  Vector backbone: pFastBac
  Backbone manufacturer: ThermoFisher
  Backbone size w/o insert (bp): 5499
  Total vector size (bp): 6957
  Vector type: Insect Expression
Growth in bacteria
  Bacterial resistance: Ampicillin, 100 μg/mL
  Growth temperature: 37°C
  Growth strain: DH5alpha
  Copy number: Low Copy
Gene/Insert
  Gene/Insert name: SOX (ORF37) (alt name: ORF37 R139A)
  Species: Synthetic
  Insert size (bp): 1461
  Mutation: R139A
  Promoter: Polyhedrin
  Cloning method: Unknown
  Sequencing primers: 5′ GGGCTGGCAAGCCACGTTTGGTG
Terms and licenses: Academic/Nonprofit Terms; Industry Terms: Not Available to Industry
How to cite: pFastBac SOX R139A was a gift from Britt Glaunsinger (Addgene plasmid # 192058 ; http://n2t.net/addgene:192058 ; RRID:Addgene_192058)
