[The description below was written by a language model from this plasmid's Addgene catalogue record and pLannotate feature annotations shown in this document.]
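Description:
pFastBac SOX R139A is a baculovirus donor plasmid built on the commercial pFastBac backbone for producing a mutant form of the Kaposi's sarcoma-associated herpesvirus alkaline exonuclease SOX (ORF37) in insect cells. In bacteria it is maintained through a ColE1/pUC-type origin and selected with ampicillin via β-lactamase; an f1 origin is also present. The catalogue lists the plasmid as low copy even though the annotated origin is of the high-copy type. The expression cassette sits between the Tn7R and Tn7L ends of a mini-Tn7 element, together with a gentamicin acetyltransferase marker driven by the Pc integron promoter. This arrangement allows site-specific transposition of the cassette and marker into a baculovirus shuttle genome (bacmid) in a suitable E. coli host, and the resulting recombinant bacmid is then used to generate virus in insect cells.

Within the transposable segment, the very late polyhedrin promoter from Autographa californica nucleopolyhedrovirus drives the payload, and an SV40 polyadenylation signal terminates the transcript. The feature tables show a TEV protease recognition site shortly after the promoter, followed by Schistosoma japonicum glutathione S-transferase and then the ORF37 coding sequence, suggesting that SOX is made as an N-terminal GST fusion suited to affinity purification. The catalogue entry does not mention these tags, and the TEV site lies upstream of GST rather than between GST and SOX; any cleavage site in the GST–SOX linker is not annotated. The insert carries the R139A substitution, whose functional consequence the record does not describe. The sequenced and depositor records share the same feature layout and differ in length by only a few bases. The construct is intended for recombinant expression of this SOX variant.
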