Features (pLannotate 1.2.2; 17 found; start..end, strand, type, name):
      2..457     +  rep_origin     f1 ori (sequence partly withheld): f1 bacteriophage origin of replication; arrow indicates direction of (+) strand synthesis
    484..588     +  promoter       AmpR promoter: bla
    589..1449    +  CDS            AmpR: β-lactamase; bla; confers resistance to ampicillin, carbenicillin, and related antibiotics
   1620..2208    +  rep_origin     ori: high-copy-number ColE1/pMB1/pBR322/pUC origin of replication
   2394..2443    -  misc_feature   bom (fragment): basis of mobility region from pBR322
   2511..2735    -  mobile_element Tn7R: mini-Tn7 element (right end of the Tn7 transposon) Tn7
   2802..3335    -  CDS            GmR: gentamycin acetyltransferase; aacC1; confers resistance to gentamycin
   3524..3552    -  promoter       Pc promoter: intI1 (promoter lies within the coding sequence); class 1 integron promoter
   3530..3877    -  CDS            YPR2_ECOLX (fragment): Protein predicted: Swiss-Prot protein existence level 4. From Escherichia coli.
   3904..3995    +  promoter       polyhedrin promoter: polh from Autographa californica; promoter for the baculovirus polyhedrin gene
   4083..4103    +  CDS            TEV site: tobacco etch virus (TEV) protease recognition and cleavage site
   4152..4805    +  CDS            GST26_SCHJA: Experimental evidence at protein level: Swiss-Prot protein existence level 1. GST isoenzymes appear to play a central role in the parasite detoxification system. Other functions are also suspected including a role in increasing the solubility of haematin in the parasite gut. From Schistosoma japonicum (Blood fluke).
   4836..6293    +  CDS            ORF37: AN_HHV8P - Experimental evidence at protein level: Swiss-Prot protein existence level 1. Plays a role in processing non linear or branched viral DNA intermediates in order to promote the production of mature packaged unit-length linear progeny viral DNA molecules. Exhibits endonuclease and exonuclease activities and accepts both double-stranded and single- stranded DNA as substrate. Exonuclease digestion of DNA is in the 5'-> 3' direction and the products are 5'-monophosphate nucleosides. Additionally, forms a recombinase with the major DNA-binding protein, which displays strand exchange activ
   6338..6421    +  CDS            large T antigen (fragment): large T antigen from SV40 (simian virus 40)
   6444..6578    +  polyA_signal   SV40 poly(A) signal: SV40 polyadenylation signal
   6607..6772    -  mobile_element Tn7L: mini-Tn7 element (left end of the Tn7 transposon) Tn7
   6935..6951    +  CDS            lacZα (fragment): LacZα fragment of β-galactosidase; lacZ fragment
>Addgene plasmid #192058 | pFastBac SOX R139A | depositor full sequence | sequence record 372250 | SOX (OREF37) R139A
G
[124 nt withheld, positions 2-125]
C
[91 nt withheld, positions 127-217]
A
[49 nt withheld, positions 219-267]
CCTTTGACGTTGGAGTCCACGTTCTTT
[37 nt withheld, positions 295-331]
ACCCTATCTCGGTCTATTCTTTTGATTTATAAGGGATTTTGCCGATTTCGGCCTATTGGTTAAAAAATGA
GCTGATTTAACAAAAATTTAACGCGAATTTTAACAAAATATTAACGTTTACAATTTCAGGTGGCACTTTT
CGGGGAAATGTGCGCGGAACCCCTATTTGTTTATTTTTCTAAATACATTCAAATATGTATCCGCTCATGA
GACAATAACCCTGATAAATGCTTCAATAATATTGAAAAAGGAAGAGTATGAGTATTCAACATTTCCGTGT
CGCCCTTATTCCCTTTTTTGCGGCATTTTGCCTTCCTGTTTTTGCTCACCCAGAAACGCTGGTGAAAGTA
AAAGATGCTGAAGATCAGTTGGGTGCACGAGTGGGTTACATCGAACTGGATCTCAACAGCGGTAAGATCC
TTGAGAGTTTTCGCCCCGAAGAACGTTTTCCAATGATGAGCACTTTTAAAGTTCTGCTATGTGGCGCGGT
ATTATCCCGTATTGACGCCGGGCAAGAGCAACTCGGTCGCCGCATACACTATTCTCAGAATGACTTGGTT
GAGTACTCACCAGTCACAGAAAAGCATCTTACGGATGGCATGACAGTAAGAGAATTATGCAGTGCTGCCA
TAACCATGAGTGATAACACTGCGGCCAACTTACTTCTGACAACGATCGGAGGACCGAAGGAGCTAACCGC
TTTTTTGCACAACATGGGGGATCATGTAACTCGCCTTGATCGTTGGGAACCGGAGCTGAATGAAGCCATA
CCAAACGACGAGCGTGACACCACGATGCCTGTAGCAATGGCAACAACGTTGCGCAAACTATTAACTGGCG
AACTACTTACTCTAGCTTCCCGGCAACAATTAATAGACTGGATGGAGGCGGATAAAGTTGCAGGACCACT
TCTGCGCTCGGCCCTTCCGGCTGGCTGGTTTATTGCTGATAAATCTGGAGCCGGTGAGCGTGGGTCTCGC
GGTATCATTGCAGCACTGGGGCCAGATGGTAAGCCCTCCCGTATCGTAGTTATCTACACGACGGGGAGTC
AGGCAACTATGGATGAACGAAATAGACAGATCGCTGAGATAGGTGCCTCACTGATTAAGCATTGGTAACT
GTCAGACCAAGTTTACTCATATATACTTTAGATTGATTTAAAACTTCATTTTTAATTTAAAAGGATCTAG
GTGAAGATCCTTTTTGATAATCTCATGACCAAAATCCCTTAACGTGAGTTTTCGTTCCACTGAGCGTCAG
ACCCCGTAGAAAAGATCAAAGGATCTTCTTGAGATCCTTTTTTTCTGCGCGTAATCTGCTGCTTGCAAAC
AAAAAAACCACCGCTACCAGCGGTGGTTTGTTTGCCGGATCAAGAGCTACCAACTCTTTTTCCGAAGGTA
ACTGGCTTCAGCAGAGCGCAGATACCAAATACTGTCCTTCTAGTGTAGCCGTAGTTAGGCCACCACTTCA
AGAACTCTGTAGCACCGCCTACATACCTCGCTCTGCTAATCCTGTTACCAGTGGCTGCTGCCAGTGGCGA
TAAGTCGTGTCTTACCGGGTTGGACTCAAGACGATAGTTACCGGATAAGGCGCAGCGGTCGGGCTGAACG
GGGGGTTCGTGCACACAGCCCAGCTTGGAGCGAACGACCTACACCGAACTGAGATACCTACAGCGTGAGC
ATTGAGAAAGCGCCACGCTTCCCGAAGGGAGAAAGGCGGACAGGTATCCGGTAAGCGGCAGGGTCGGAAC
AGGAGAGCGCACGAGGGAGCTTCCAGGGGGAAACGCCTGGTATCTTTATAGTCCTGTCGGGTTTCGCCAC
CTCTGACTTGAGCGTCGATTTTTGTGATGCTCGTCAGGGGGGCGGAGCCTATGGAAAAACGCCAGCAACG
CGGCCTTTTTACGGTTCCTGGCCTTTTGCTGGCCTTTTGCTCACATGTTCTTTCCTGCGTTATCCCCTGA
TTCTGTGGATAACCGTATTACCGCCTTTGAGTGAGCTGATACCGCTCGCCGCAGCCGAACGACCGAGCGC
AGCGAGTCAGTGAGCGAGGAAGCGGAAGAGCGCCTGATGCGGTATTTTCTCCTTACGCATCTGTGCGGTA
TTTCACACCGCAGACCAGCCGCGTAACCTGGCAAAATCGGTTACGGTTGAGTAATAAATGGATGCCCTGC
GTAAGCGGGTGTGGGCGGACAATAAAGTCTTAAACTGAACAAAATAGATCTAAACTATGACAATAAAGTC
TTAAACTAGACAGAATAGTTGTAAACTGAAATCAGTCCAGTTATGCTGTGAAAAAGCATACTGGACTTTT
GTTATGGCTAAAGCAAACTCTTCATTTTCTGAAGTGCAAATTGCCCGTCGTATTAAAGAGGGGCGTGGCC
AAGGGCATGGTAAAGACTATATTCGCGGCGTTGTGACAATTTACCGAACAACTCCGCGGCCGGGAAGCCG
ATCTCGGCTTGAACGAATTGTTAGGTGGCGGTACTTGGGTCGATATCAAAGTGCATCACTTCTTCCCGTA
TGCCCAACTTTGTATAGAGAGCCACTGCGGGATCGTCACCGTAATCTGCTTGCACGTAGATCACATAAGC
ACCAAGCGCGTTGGCCTCATGCTTGAGGAGATTGATGAGCGCGGTGGCAATGCCCTGCCTCCGGTGCTCG
CCGGAGACTGCGAGATCATAGATATAGATCTCACTACGCGGCTGCTCAAACCTGGGCAGAACGTAAGCCG
CGAGAGCGCCAACAACCGCTTCTTGGTCGAAGGCAGCAAGCGCGATGAATGTCTTACTACGGAGCAAGTT
CCCGAGGTAATCGGAGTCCGGCTGATGTTGGGAGTAGGTGGCTACGTCTCCGAACTCACGACCGAAAAGA
TCAAGAGCAGCCCGCATGGATTTGACTTGGTCAGGGCCGAGCCTACATGTGCGAATGATGCCCATACTTG
AGCCACCTAACTTTGTTTTAGGGCGACTGCCCTGCTGCGTAACATCGTTGCTGCTGCGTAACATCGTTGC
TGCTCCATAACATCAAACATCGACCCACGGCGTAACGCGCTTGCTGCTTGGATGCCCGAGGCATAGACTG
TACAAAAAAACAGTCATAACAAGCCATGAAAACCGCCACTGCGCCGTTACCACCGCTGCGTTCGGTCAAG
GTTCTGGACCAGTTGCGTGAGCGCATACGCTACTTGCATTACAGTTTACGAACCGAACAGGCTTATGTCA
ACTGGGTTCGTGCCTTCATCCGTTTCCACGGTGTGCGTCACCCGGCAACCTTGGGCAGCAGCGAAGTCGA
GGCATTTCTGTCCTGGCTGGCGAACGAGCGCAAGGTTTCGGTCTCCACGCATCGTCAGGCATTGGCGGCC
TTGCTGTTCTTCTACGGCAAGGTGCTGTGCACGGATCTGCCCTGGCTTCAGGAGATCGGAAGACCTCGGC
CGTCGCGGCGCTTGCCGGTGGTGCTGACCCCGGATGAAGTGGTTCGCATCCTCGGTTTTCTGGAAGGCGA
GCATCGTTTGTTCGCCCAGGACTCTAGCTATAGTTCTAGTGGTTGGCTACGTATACTCCGGAATATTAAT
AGATCATGGAGATAATTAAAATGATAACCATCTCGCAAATAAATAAGTATTTTACTGTTTTCGTAACAGT
TTTGTAATAAAAAAACCTATAAATATTCCGGATTATTCATACCGTCCCACCATCGGGCGCGGATCTCGGT
CCGAAACCATGTCGTACTACGATTACGATATCCCAACGACCGAAAACCTGTATTTTCAGGGCGCCATGGG
ATCCGGAATTCAAAGGCCTACGTCGACGAGCTCAACTAGAATGTCCCCTATACTAGGTTATTGGAAAATT
AAGGGCCTTGTGCAACCCACTCGACTTCTTTTGGAATATCTTGAAGAAAAATATGAAGAGCATTTGTATG
AGCGCGATGAAGGTGATAAATGGCGAAACAAAAAGTTTGAATTGGGTTTGGAGTTTCCCAATCTTCCTTA
TTATATTGATGGTGATGTTAAATTAACACAGTCTATGGCCATCATACGTTATATAGCTGACAAGCACAAC
ATGTTGGGTGGTTGTCCAAAAGAGCGTGCAGAGATTTCAATGCTTGAAGGAGCGGTTTTGGATATTAGAT
ACGGTGTTTCGAGAATTGCATATAGTAAAGACTTTGAAACTCTCAAAGTTGATTTTCTTAGCAAGCTACC
TGAAATGCTGAAAATGTTCGAAGATCGTTTATGTCATAAAACATATTTAAATGGTGATCATGTAACCCAT
CCTGACTTCATGTTGTATGACGCTCTTGATGTTGTTTTATACATGGACCCAATGTGCCTGGATGCGTTCC
CAAAATTAGTTTGTTTTAAAAAACGTATTGAAGCTATCCCACAAATTGATAAGTACTTGAAATCCAGCAA
GTATATAGCATGGCCTTTGCAGGGCTGGCAAGCCACGTTTGGTGGTGGCGACCATCCTCCAAAATCGGAT
CTGGAAGTTCTGTTCCAGGGGCCCATGGAAGCCACACCGACCCCGGCCGATCTGTTCAGCGAAGATTACC
TGGTGGATACCCTGGATGGCCTGACCGTGGATGATCAGCAGGCCGTTCTGGCAAGCCTGAGCTTCAGCAA
GTTCCTGAAGCATGCCAAAGTGCGTGACTGGTGTGCCCAGGCAAAAATCCAGCCTAGTATGCCGGCCCTG
CGCATGGCATACAATTACTTCCTGTTCAGTAAAGTTGGCGAATTTATTGGTAGCGAAGACGTTTGTAATT
TTTTCGTGGATCGTGTGTTTGGCGGCGTGCGCCTGCTGGATGTTGCAAGCGTTTATGCCGCCTGTAGTCA
GATGAATGCCCATCAGCGCCATCACATCTGTTGTCTGGTGGAACGTGCAACCAGCAGTCAAAGCCTGAAC
CCGGTGTGGGATGCCTTAGCAGATGGTATCATCAGCAGCAGCAAGTTCCATTGGGCCGTGAAGCAGCAGA
ACACCAGCAAGAAAATTTTCAGCCCGTGGCCGATCACAAACAACCATTTTGTGGCCGGCCCGTTAGCCTT
TGGTCTGCGTTGCGAAGAGGTGGTTAAAACCCTGCTGGCAACACTGCTGCATCCTGATGAGGCCAACTGC
CTGGACTACGGTTTTATGCAGAGCCCGCAGAACGGTATCTTTGGCGTTAGCCTGGACTTTGCCGCCAATG
TGAAAACCGACACCGAAGGCCGTCTGCAGTTCGATCCTAACTGTAAGGTGTATGAGATTAAATGCCGCTT
TAAATATACATTCGCAAAAATGGAATGTGATCCGATCTATGCCGCCTACCAGCGCTTATATGAAGCACCG
GGCAAACTGGCACTGAAGGACTTTTTCTACAGCATTAGCAAGCCGGCCGTTGAGTACGTTGGTCTGGGCA
AATTACCGAGCGAAAGCGACTATCTGGTGGCCTATGATCAGGAATGGGAAGCCTGCCCGCGCAAAAAACG
CAAACTGACCCCGCTGCACAACCTGATTCGTGAGTGTATCCTGCACAACAGCACCACCGAGAGCGACGTT
TACGTTCTGACCGATCCGCAGGATACCCGTGGCCAGATCAGTATCAAGGCACGCTTCAAGGCCAACCTGT
TTGTGAACGTGCGCCACAGCTACTTTTACCAGGTGCTGCTGCAGAGTAGTATCGTGGAGGAGTATATTGG
CCTGGATAGCGGTATTCCGCGTCTGGGTAGCCCGAAATATTACATCGCCACCGGTTTCTTCCGTAAACGC
GGCTATCAGGATCCGGTGAATTGCACAATTGGTGGCGACGCCCTGGATCCTCATGTGGAGATTCCGACCC
TGCTGATTGTGACCCCGGTGTATTTCCCTCGCGGCGCCAAGCACCGTCTGCTGCATCAGGCAGCCAATTT
CTGGAGCCGCAGCGCCAAAGATACATTTCCGTATATCAAATGGGATTTTAGCTACCTGAGCGCCAACGTG
CCGCACAGCCCGTAACTCGAGGCATGCGGTACCAAGCTTGTCGAGAAGTACTAGAGGATCATAATCAGCC
ATACCACATTTGTAGAGGTTTTACTTGCTTTAAAAAACCTCCCACACCTCCCCCTGAACCTGAAACATAA
AATGAATGCAATTGTTGTTGTTAACTTGTTTATTGCAGCTTATAATGGTTACAAATAAAGCAATAGCATC
ACAAATTTCACAAATAAAGCATTTTTTTCACTGCATTCTAGTTGTGGTTTGTCCAAACTCATCAATGTAT
CTTATCATGTCTGGATCTGATCACTGCTTGAGCCTAGGAGATCCGAACCAGATAAGTGAAATCTAGTTCC
AAACTATTTTGTCATTTTTAATTTTCGTATTAGCTTACGACGCTACACCCAGTTCCCATCTATTTTGTCA
CTCTTCCCTAAATAATCCTTAAAAACTCCATTTCCACCCCTCCCAGTTCCCAACTATTTTGTCCGCCCAC
AGCGGGGCATTTTTCTTCCTGTTATGTTTTTAATCAAACATCCTGCCAACTCCATGTGACAAACCGTCAT
CTTCGGCTACTTTTTCTCTGTCACAGAATGAAAATTTTTCTGTCATCTCTTCGTTATTAATGTTTGTAAT
TGACTGAATATCAACGCTTATTTGCAGCCTGAATGGCGAATGG
