Features (pLannotate 1.2.2; 17 found; start..end, strand, type, name):
      2..456     +  rep_origin     f1 ori (sequence partly withheld): f1 bacteriophage origin of replication; arrow indicates direction of (+) strand synthesis
    482..586     +  promoter       AmpR promoter: bla
    587..1447    +  CDS            AmpR: β-lactamase; bla; confers resistance to ampicillin, carbenicillin, and related antibiotics
   1618..2206    +  rep_origin     ori: high-copy-number ColE1/pMB1/pBR322/pUC origin of replication
   2392..2443    -  misc_feature   bom (fragment): basis of mobility region from pBR322
   2511..2735    -  mobile_element Tn7R: mini-Tn7 element (right end of the Tn7 transposon) Tn7
   2802..3335    -  CDS            GmR: gentamycin acetyltransferase; aacC1; confers resistance to gentamycin
   3505..3533    -  promoter       Pc promoter: intI1 (promoter lies within the coding sequence); class 1 integron promoter
   3511..3858    -  CDS            YPR2_ECOLX (fragment): Protein predicted: Swiss-Prot protein existence level 4. From Escherichia coli.
   3885..3976    +  promoter       polyhedrin promoter: polh from Autographa californica; promoter for the baculovirus polyhedrin gene
   4064..4084    +  CDS            TEV site: tobacco etch virus (TEV) protease recognition and cleavage site
   4133..4786    +  CDS            GST26_SCHJA: Experimental evidence at protein level: Swiss-Prot protein existence level 1. GST isoenzymes appear to play a central role in the parasite detoxification system. Other functions are also suspected including a role in increasing the solubility of haematin in the parasite gut. From Schistosoma japonicum (Blood fluke).
   4817..6274    +  CDS            ORF37: AN_HHV8P - Experimental evidence at protein level: Swiss-Prot protein existence level 1. Plays a role in processing non linear or branched viral DNA intermediates in order to promote the production of mature packaged unit-length linear progeny viral DNA molecules. Exhibits endonuclease and exonuclease activities and accepts both double-stranded and single- stranded DNA as substrate. Exonuclease digestion of DNA is in the 5'-> 3' direction and the products are 5'-monophosphate nucleosides. Additionally, forms a recombinase with the major DNA-binding protein, which displays strand exchange activ
   6319..6402    +  CDS            large T antigen (fragment): large T antigen from SV40 (simian virus 40)
   6425..6559    +  polyA_signal   SV40 poly(A) signal: SV40 polyadenylation signal
   6588..6753    -  mobile_element Tn7L: mini-Tn7 element (left end of the Tn7 transposon) Tn7
   6916..6932    +  CDS            lacZα (fragment): LacZα fragment of β-galactosidase; lacZ fragment
>Addgene plasmid #192058 | pFastBac SOX R139A | addgene full sequence | sequence record 379547 | Addgene NGS Result
G
[124 nt withheld, positions 2-125]
C
[91 nt withheld, positions 127-217]
A
[49 nt withheld, positions 219-267]
CCTTTGACGTTGGAGTCCACGTTCTT
[37 nt withheld, positions 294-330]
ACCCTATCTCGGTCTATTCTTTTGATTTATAAGGGATTTTGCCGATTTCGGCCTATTGGTTAAAAAATGA
GCTGATTTAACAAAAATTTAACGCGAATTTTAACAAAATATTAACGCTTACAATTTAGGTGGCACTTTTC
GGGGAAATGTGCGCGGAACCCCTATTTGTTTATTTTTCTAAATACATTCAAATATGTATCCGCTCATGAG
ACAATAACCCTGATAAATGCTTCAATAATATTGAAAAAGGAAGAGTATGAGTATTCAACATTTCCGTGTC
GCCCTTATTCCCTTTTTTGCGGCATTTTGCCTTCCTGTTTTTGCTCACCCAGAAACGCTGGTGAAAGTAA
AAGATGCTGAAGATCAGTTGGGTGCACGAGTGGGTTACATCGAACTGGATCTCAACAGCGGTAAGATCCT
TGAGAGTTTTCGCCCCGAAGAACGTTTTCCAATGATGAGCACTTTTAAAGTTCTGCTATGTGGCGCGGTA
TTATCCCGTATTGACGCCGGGCAAGAGCAACTCGGTCGCCGCATACACTATTCTCAGAATGACTTGGTTG
AGTACTCACCAGTCACAGAAAAGCATCTTACGGATGGCATGACAGTAAGAGAATTATGCAGTGCTGCCAT
AACCATGAGTGATAACACTGCGGCCAACTTACTTCTGACAACGATCGGAGGACCGAAGGAGCTAACCGCT
TTTTTGCACAACATGGGGGATCATGTAACTCGCCTTGATCGTTGGGAACCGGAGCTGAATGAAGCCATAC
CAAACGACGAGCGTGACACCACGATGCCTGTAGCAATGGCAACAACGTTGCGCAAACTATTAACTGGCGA
ACTACTTACTCTAGCTTCCCGGCAACAATTAATAGACTGGATGGAGGCGGATAAAGTTGCAGGACCACTT
CTGCGCTCGGCCCTTCCGGCTGGCTGGTTTATTGCTGATAAATCTGGAGCCGGTGAGCGTGGGTCTCGCG
GTATCATTGCAGCACTGGGGCCAGATGGTAAGCCCTCCCGTATCGTAGTTATCTACACGACGGGGAGTCA
GGCAACTATGGATGAACGAAATAGACAGATCGCTGAGATAGGTGCCTCACTGATTAAGCATTGGTAACTG
TCAGACCAAGTTTACTCATATATACTTTAGATTGATTTAAAACTTCATTTTTAATTTAAAAGGATCTAGG
TGAAGATCCTTTTTGATAATCTCATGACCAAAATCCCTTAACGTGAGTTTTCGTTCCACTGAGCGTCAGA
CCCCGTAGAAAAGATCAAAGGATCTTCTTGAGATCCTTTTTTTCTGCGCGTAATCTGCTGCTTGCAAACA
AAAAAACCACCGCTACCAGCGGTGGTTTGTTTGCCGGATCAAGAGCTACCAACTCTTTTTCCGAAGGTAA
CTGGCTTCAGCAGAGCGCAGATACCAAATACTGTTCTTCTAGTGTAGCCGTAGTTAGGCCACCACTTCAA
GAACTCTGTAGCACCGCCTACATACCTCGCTCTGCTAATCCTGTTACCAGTGGCTGCTGCCAGTGGCGAT
AAGTCGTGTCTTACCGGGTTGGACTCAAGACGATAGTTACCGGATAAGGCGCAGCGGTCGGGCTGAACGG
GGGGTTCGTGCACACAGCCCAGCTTGGAGCGAACGACCTACACCGAACTGAGATACCTACAGCGTGAGCT
ATGAGAAAGCGCCACGCTTCCCGAAGGGAGAAAGGCGGACAGGTATCCGGTAAGCGGCAGGGTCGGAACA
GGAGAGCGCACGAGGGAGCTTCCAGGGGGAAACGCCTGGTATCTTTATAGTCCTGTCGGGTTTCGCCACC
TCTGACTTGAGCGTCGATTTTTGTGATGCTCGTCAGGGGGGCGGAGCCTATGGAAAAACGCCAGCAACGC
GGCCTTTTTACGGTTCCTGGCCTTTTGCTGGCCTTTTGCTCACATGTTCTTTCCTGCGTTATCCCCTGAT
TCTGTGGATAACCGTATTACCGCCTTTGAGTGAGCTGATACCGCTCGCCGCAGCCGAACGACCGAGCGCA
GCGAGTCAGTGAGCGAGGAAGCGGAAGAGCGCCTGATGCGGTATTTTCTCCTTACGCATCTGTGCGGTAT
TTCACACCGCATAGACCAGCCGCGTAACCTGGCAAAATCGGTTACGGTTGAGTAATAAATGGATGCCCTG
CGTAAGCGGGTGTGGGCGGACAATAAAGTCTTAAACTGAACAAAATAGATCTAAACTATGACAATAAAGT
CTTAAACTAGACAGAATAGTTGTAAACTGAAATCAGTCCAGTTATGCTGTGAAAAAGCATACTGGACTTT
TGTTATGGCTAAAGCAAACTCTTCATTTTCTGAAGTGCAAATTGCCCGTCGTATTAAAGAGGGGCGTGGC
CAAGGGCATGGTAAAGACTATATTCGCGGCGTTGTGACAATTTACCGAACAACTCCGCGGCCGGGAAGCC
GATCTCGGCTTGAACGAATTGTTAGGTGGCGGTACTTGGGTCGATATCAAAGTGCATCACTTCTTCCCGT
ATGCCCAACTTTGTATAGAGAGCCACTGCGGGATCGTCACCGTAATCTGCTTGCACGTAGATCACATAAG
CACCAAGCGCGTTGGCCTCATGCTTGAGGAGATTGATGAGCGCGGTGGCAATGCCCTGCCTCCGGTGCTC
GCCGGAGACTGCGAGATCATAGATATAGATCTCACTACGCGGCTGCTCAAACTTGGGCAGAACGTAAGCC
GCGAGAGCGCCAACAACCGCTTCTTGGTCGAAGGCAGCAAGCGCGATGAATGTCTTACTACGGAGCAAGT
TCCCGAGGTAATCGGAGTCCGGCTGATGTTGGGAGTAGGTGGCTACGTCTCCGAACTCACGACCGAAAAG
ATCAAGAGCAGCCCGCATGGATTTGACTTGGTCAGGGCCGAGCCTACATGTGCGAATGATGCCCATACTT
GAGCCACCTAACTTTGTTTTAGGGCGACTGCCCTGCTGCGTAACATCGTTGCTGCTCCATAACATCAAAC
ATCGACCCACGGCGTAACGCGCTTGCTGCTTGGATGCCCGAGGCATAGACTGTACAAAAAAACAGTCATA
ACAAGCCATGAAAACCGCCACTGCGCCGTTACCACCGCTGCGTTCGGTCAAGGTTCTGGACCAGTTGCGT
GAGCGCATACGCTACTTGCATTACAGTTTACGAACCGAACAGGCTTATGTCAACTGGGTTCGTGCCTTCA
TCCGTTTCCACGGTGTGCGTCACCCGGCAACCTTGGGCAGCAGCGAAGTCGAGGCATTTCTGTCCTGGCT
GGCGAACGAGCGCAAGGTTTCGGTCTCCACGCATCGTCAGGCATTGGCGGCCTTGCTGTTCTTCTACGGC
AAGGTGCTGTGCACGGATCTGCCCTGGCTTCAGGAGATCGGAAGACCTCGGCCGTCGCGGCGCTTGCCGG
TGGTGCTGACCCCGGATGAAGTGGTTCGCATCCTCGGTTTTCTGGAAGGCGAGCATCGTTTGTTCGCCCA
GGACTCTAGCTATAGTTCTAGTGGTTGGCTACGTATACTCCGGAATATTAATAGATCATGGAGATAATTA
AAATGATAACCATCTCGCAAATAAATAAGTATTTTACTGTTTTCGTAACAGTTTTGTAATAAAAAAACCT
ATAAATATTCCGGATTATTCATACCGTCCCACCATCGGGCGCGGATCTCGGTCCGAAACCATGTCGTACT
ACGATTACGATATCCCAACGACCGAAAACCTGTATTTTCAGGGCGCCATGGGATCCGGAATTCAAAGGCC
TACGTCGACGAGCTCAACTAGAATGTCCCCTATACTAGGTTATTGGAAAATTAAGGGCCTTGTGCAACCC
ACTCGACTTCTTTTGGAATATCTTGAAGAAAAATATGAAGAGCATTTGTATGAGCGCGATGAAGGTGATA
AATGGCGAAACAAAAAGTTTGAATTGGGTTTGGAGTTTCCCAATCTTCCTTATTATATTGATGGTGATGT
TAAATTAACACAGTCTATGGCCATCATACGTTATATAGCTGACAAGCACAACATGTTGGGTGGTTGTCCA
AAAGAGCGTGCAGAGATTTCAATGCTTGAAGGAGCGGTTTTGGATATTAGATACGGTGTTTCGAGAATTG
CATATAGTAAAGACTTTGAAACTCTCAAAGTTGATTTTCTTAGCAAGCTACCTGAAATGCTGAAAATGTT
CGAAGATCGTTTATGTCATAAAACATATTTAAATGGTGATCATGTAACCCATCCTGACTTCATGTTGTAT
GACGCTCTTGATGTTGTTTTATACATGGACCCAATGTGCCTGGATGCGTTCCCAAAATTAGTTTGTTTTA
AAAAACGTATTGAAGCTATCCCACAAATTGATAAGTACTTGAAATCCAGCAAGTATATAGCATGGCCTTT
GCAGGGCTGGCAAGCCACGTTTGGTGGTGGCGACCATCCTCCAAAATCGGATCTGGAAGTTCTGTTCCAG
GGGCCCATGGAAGCCACACCGACCCCGGCCGATCTGTTCAGCGAAGATTACCTGGTGGATACCCTGGATG
GCCTGACCGTGGATGATCAGCAGGCCGTTCTGGCAAGCCTGAGCTTCAGCAAGTTCCTGAAGCATGCCAA
AGTGCGTGACTGGTGTGCCCAGGCAAAAATCCAGCCTAGTATGCCGGCCCTGCGCATGGCATACAATTAC
TTCCTGTTCAGTAAAGTTGGCGAATTTATTGGTAGCGAAGACGTTTGTAATTTTTTCGTGGATCGTGTGT
TTGGCGGCGTGCGCCTGCTGGATGTTGCAAGCGTTTATGCCGCCTGTAGTCAGATGAATGCCCATCAGCG
CCATCACATCTGTTGTCTGGTGGAACGTGCAACCAGCAGTCAAAGCCTGAACCCGGTGTGGGATGCCTTA
GCAGATGGTATCATCAGCAGCAGCAAGTTCCATTGGGCCGTGAAGCAGCAGAACACCAGCAAGAAAATTT
TCAGCCCGTGGCCGATCACAAACAACCATTTTGTGGCCGGCCCGTTAGCCTTTGGTCTGCGTTGCGAAGA
GGTGGTTAAAACCCTGCTGGCAACACTGCTGCATCCTGATGAGGCCAACTGCCTGGACTACGGTTTTATG
CAGAGCCCGCAGAACGGTATCTTTGGCGTTAGCCTGGACTTTGCCGCCAATGTGAAAACCGACACCGAAG
GCCGTCTGCAGTTCGATCCTAACTGTAAGGTGTATGAGATTAAATGCCGCTTTAAATATACATTCGCAAA
AATGGAATGTGATCCGATCTATGCCGCCTACCAGCGCTTATATGAAGCACCGGGCAAACTGGCACTGAAG
GACTTTTTCTACAGCATTAGCAAGCCGGCCGTTGAGTACGTTGGTCTGGGCAAATTACCGAGCGAAAGCG
ACTATCTGGTGGCCTATGATCAGGAATGGGAAGCCTGCCCGCGCAAAAAACGCAAACTGACCCCGCTGCA
CAACCTGATTCGTGAGTGTATCCTGCACAACAGCACCACCGAGAGCGACGTTTACGTTCTGACCGATCCG
CAGGATACCCGTGGCCAGATCAGTATCAAGGCACGCTTCAAGGCCAACCTGTTTGTGAACGTGCGCCACA
GCTACTTTTACCAGGTGCTGCTGCAGAGTAGTATCGTGGAGGAGTATATTGGCCTGGATAGCGGTATTCC
GCGTCTGGGTAGCCCGAAATATTACATCGCCACCGGTTTCTTCCGTAAACGCGGCTATCAGGATCCGGTG
AATTGCACAATTGGTGGCGACGCCCTGGATCCTCATGTGGAGATTCCGACCCTGCTGATTGTGACCCCGG
TGTATTTCCCTCGCGGCGCCAAGCACCGTCTGCTGCATCAGGCAGCCAATTTCTGGAGCCGCAGCGCCAA
AGATACATTTCCGTATATCAAATGGGATTTTAGCTACCTGAGCGCCAACGTGCCGCACAGCCCGTAACTC
GAGGCATGCGGTACCAAGCTTGTCGAGAAGTACTAGAGGATCATAATCAGCCATACCACATTTGTAGAGG
TTTTACTTGCTTTAAAAAACCTCCCACACCTCCCCCTGAACCTGAAACATAAAATGAATGCAATTGTTGT
TGTTAACTTGTTTATTGCAGCTTATAATGGTTACAAATAAAGCAATAGCATCACAAATTTCACAAATAAA
GCATTTTTTTCACTGCATTCTAGTTGTGGTTTGTCCAAACTCATCAATGTATCTTATCATGTCTGGATCT
GATCACTGCTTGAGCCTAGGAGATCCGAACCAGATAAGTGAAATCTAGTTCCAAACTATTTTGTCATTTT
TAATTTTCGTATTAGCTTACGACGCTACACCCAGTTCCCATCTATTTTGTCACTCTTCCCTAAATAATCC
TTAAAAACTCCATTTCCACCCCTCCCAGTTCCCAACTATTTTGTCCGCCCACAGCGGGGCATTTTTCTTC
CTGTTATGTTTTTAATCAAACATCCTGCCAACTCCATGTGACAAACCGTCATCTTCGGCTACTTTTTCTC
TGTCACAGAATGAAAATTTTTCTGTCATCTCTTCGTTATTAATGTTTGTAATTGACTGAATATCAACGCT
TATTTGCAGCCTGAATGGCGAATGG
